>Addgene plasmid #194659 | pET-51b(+)-cpHalo∆ | addgene full sequence | sequence record 388534 | Addgene NGS Result
CCAGCCTAGCCGGGTCCTCAACGACAGGAGCACGATCATGCTAGTCATGCCCCGCGCCCACCGGAAGGAG
CTGACTGGGTTGAAGGCTCTCAAGGGCATCGGTCGAGATCCCGGTGCCTAATGAGTGAGCTAACTTACAT
TAATTGCGTTGCGCTCACTGCCCGCTTTCCAGTCGGGAAACCTGTCGTGCCAGCTGCATTAATGAATCGG
CCAACGCGCGGGGAGAGGCGGTTTGCGTATTGGGCGCCAGGGTGGTTTTTCTTTTCACCAGTGAGACGGG
CAACAGCTGATTGCCCTTCACCGCCTGGCCCTGAGAGAGTTGCAGCAAGCGGTCCACGCTGGTTTGCCCC
AGCAGGCGAAAATCCTGTTTGATGGTGGTTAACGGCGGGATATAACATGAGCTGTCTTCGGTATCGTCGT
ATCCCACTACCGAGATGTCCGCACCAACGCGCAGCCCGGACTCGGTAATGGCGCGCATTGCGCCCAGCGC
CATCTGATCGTTGGCAACCAGCATCGCAGTGGGAACGATGCCCTCATTCAGCATTTGCATGGTTTGTTGA
AAACCGGACATGGCACTCCAGTCGCCTTCCCGTTCCGCTATCGGCTGAATTTGATTGCGAGTGAGATATT
TATGCCAGCCAGCCAGACGCAGACGCGCCGAGACAGAACTTAATGGGCCCGCTAACAGCGCGATTTGCTG
GTGACCCAATGCGACCAGATGCTCCACGCCCAGTCGCGTACCGTCTTCATGGGAGAAAATAATACTGTTG
ATGGGTGTCTGGTCAGAGACATCAAGAAATAACGCCGGAACATTAGTGCAGGCAGCTTCCACAGCAATGG
CATCCTGGTCATCCAGCGGATAGTTAATGATCAGCCCACTGACGCGTTGCGCGAGAAGATTGTGCACCGC
CGCTTTACAGGCTTCGACGCCGCTTCGTTCTACCATCGACACCACCACGCTGGCACCCAGTTGATCGGCG
CGAGATTTAATCGCCGCGACAATTTGCGACGGCGCGTGCAGGGCCAGACTGGAGGTGGCAACGCCAATCA
GCAACGACTGTTTGCCCGCCAGTTGTTGTGCCACGCGGTTGGGAATGTAATTCAGCTCCGCCATCGCCGC
TTCCACTTTTTCCCGCGTTTTCGCAGAAACGTGGCTGGCCTGGTTCACCACGCGGGAAACGGTCTGATAA
GAGACACCGGCATACTCTGCGACATCGTATAACGTTACTGGTTTCACATTCACCACCCTGAATTGACTCT
CTTCCGGGCGCTATCATGCCATACCGCGAAAGGTTTTGCGCCATTCGATGGTGTCCGGGATCTCGACGCT
CTCCCTTATGCGACTCCTGCATTAGGAAGCAGCCCAGTAGTAGGTTGAGGCCGTTGAGCACCGCCGCCGC
AAGGAATGGTGCATGCAAGGAGATGGCGCCCAACAGTCCCCCGGCCACGGGGCCTGCCACCATACCCACG
CCGAAACAAGCGCTCATGAGCCCGAAGTGGCGAGCCCGATCTTCCCCATCGGTGATGTCGGCGATATAGG
CGCCAGCAACCGCACCTGTGGCGCCGGTGATGCCGGCCACGATGCGTCCGGCGTAGAGGATCGAGATCGA
TCTCGATCCCGCGAAATTAATACGACTCACTATAGGGGAATTGTGAGCGGATAACAATTCCCCTCTAGAA
ATAATTTTGTTTAACTTTAAGAAGGAGATATACCATGCATCACCACCATCATCACCATCACCACCACGAA
AACCTGTATTTTCAGGGCGACGTCGGCCGCAAGCTGATCATCGATCAGAACGTTTTTATCGAGGGTACGC
TGCCGATGGGTGTCGTCCGCCCGCTGACTGAAGTCGAGATGGACCATTACCGCGAGCCGTTCCTGAATCC
TGTTGACCGCGAGCCACTGTGGCGCTTCCCAAACGAGCTGCCAATCGCCGGTGAGCCAGCGAACATCGTC
GCGCTGGTCGAAGAATACATGGACTGGCTGCACCAGTCCCCTGTCCCGAAGCTGCTGTTCTGGGGCACCC
CAGGCGTTCTGATCCCACCGGCCGAAGCCGCTCGCCTGGCCAAAAGCCTGCCTAACTGCAAGGCTGTGGA
CATCGGCCCGGGTCTGAATCTGCTGCAAGAAGACAACCCGGACCTGATCGGCAGCGAGATCGCGCGCTGG
CTGTCTACTCTGGAGATTGGTGGCACCGGTGGCTCTGGCGGTACCGGTGGCTCTGGCGGTTCTATCGGTA
CTGGCTTTCCATTCGACCCCCATTATGTGGAAGTCCTGGGCGAGCGCATGCACTACGTCGATGTTGGTCC
GCGCGATGGCACCCCTGTGCTGTTCCTGCACGGTAACCCGACCTCCTCCTACGTGTGGCGCAACATCATC
CCGCATGTTGCACCGACCCATCGCTGCATTGCTCCAGACCTGATCGGTATGGGCAAATCCGACAAACCAG
ACCTGGGTTATTTCTTCGACGACCACGTCCGCTTCATGGATGCCTTCATCGAAGCCCTGGGTCTGGAAGA
GGTCGTCCTGGTCATTCACGACTGGGGCTCCGCTCTGGGTTTCCACTGGGCCAAGCGCAATCCAGAGCGC
GTCAAAGGTATTGCATTTATGGAGTTCATCCGCCCTATCCCGACCTGGGACGAATGGTAATTAACCTAGG
CTGCTGCCACCGCTGAGCAATAACTAGCATAACCCCTTGGGGCCTCTAAACGGGTCTTGAGGGGTTTTTT
GCTGAAAGGAGGAACTATATCCGGATTGGCGAATGGG
[124 nt withheld, positions 2768-2891]
C
[91 nt withheld, positions 2893-2983]
A
[49 nt withheld, positions 2985-3033]
CCTTTGACGTTGGAGTCCACGTTCTTT
[37 nt withheld, positions 3061-3097]
ACCCTATCTCGGTCTATTCTTTTGATTTATAAGGGATTTTGCCGATTTCGGCCTATTGGTTAAAAAATGA
GCTGATTTAACAAAAATTTAACGCGAATTTTAACAAAATATTAACGTTTACAATTTCTGGCGGCACGATG
GCATGAGATTATCAAAAAGGATCTTCACCTAGATCCTTTTAAATTAAAAATGAAGTTTTAAATCAATCTA
AAGTATATATGAGTAAACTTGGTCTGACAGTTACCAATGCTTAATCAGTGAGGCACCTATCTCAGCGATC
TGTCTATTTCGTTCATCCATAGTTGCCTGACTCCCCGTCGTGTAGATAACTACGATACGGGAGGGCTTAC
CATCTGGCCCCAGTGCTGCAATGATACCGCGAGACCCACGCTCACCGGCTCCAGATTTATCAGCAATAAA
CCAGCCAGCCGGAAGGGCCGAGCGCAGAAGTGGTCCTGCAACTTTATCCGCCTCCATCCAGTCTATTAAT
TGTTGCCGGGAAGCTAGAGTAAGTAGTTCGCCAGTTAATAGTTTGCGCAACGTTGTTGCCATTGCTACAG
GCATCGTGGTGTCACGCTCGTCGTTTGGTATGGCTTCATTCAGCTCCGGTTCCCAACGATCAAGGCGAGT
TACATGATCCCCCATGTTGTGCAAAAAAGCGGTTAGCTCCTTCGGTCCTCCGATCGTTGTCAGAAGTAAG
TTGGCCGCAGTGTTATCACTCATGGTTATGGCAGCACTGCATAATTCTCTTACTGTCATGCCATCCGTAA
GATGCTTTTCTGTGACTGGTGAGTACTCAACCAAGTCATTCTGAGAATAGTGTATGCGGCGACCGAGTTG
CTCTTGCCCGGCGTCAATACGGGATAATACCGCGCCACATAGCAGAACTTTAAAAGTGCTCATCATTGGA
AAACGTTCTTCGGGGCGAAAACTCTCAAGGATCTTACCGCTGTTGAGATCCAGTTCGATGTAACCCACTC
GTGCACCCAACTGATCTTCAGCATCTTTTACTTTCACCAGCGTTTCTGGGTGAGCAAAAACAGGAAGGCA
AAATGCCGCAAAAAAGGGAATAAGGGCGACACGGAAATGTTGAATACTCATACTCTTCCTTTTTCAATCA
TGATTGAAGCATTTATCAGGGTTATTGTCTCATGAGCGGATACATATTTGAATGTATTTAGAAAAATAAA
CAAATAGGTCATGACCAAAATCCCTTAACGTGAGTTTTCGTTCCACTGAGCGTCAGACCCCGTAGAAAAG
ATCAAAGGATCTTCTTGAGATCCTTTTTTTCTGCGCGTAATCTGCTGCTTGCAAACAAAAAAACCACCGC
TACCAGCGGTGGTTTGTTTGCCGGATCAAGAGCTACCAACTCTTTTTCCGAAGGTAACTGGCTTCAGCAG
AGCGCAGATACCAAATACTGTCCTTCTAGTGTAGCCGTAGTTAGGCCACCACTTCAAGAACTCTGTAGCA
CCGCCTACATACCTCGCTCTGCTAATCCTGTTACCAGTGGCTGCTGCCAGTGGCGATAAGTCGTGTCTTA
CCGGGTTGGACTCAAGACGATAGTTACCGGATAAGGCGCAGCGGTCGGGCTGAACGGGGGGTTCGTGCAC
ACAGCCCAGCTTGGAGCGAACGACCTACACCGAACTGAGATACCTACAGCGTGAGCTATGAGAAAGCGCC
ACGCTTCCCGAAGGGAGAAAGGCGGACAGGTATCCGGTAAGCGGCAGGGTCGGAACAGGAGAGCGCACGA
GGGAGCTTCCAGGGGGAAACGCCTGGTATCTTTATAGTCCTGTCGGGTTTCGCCACCTCTGACTTGAGCG
TCGATTTTTGTGATGCTCGTCAGGGGGGCGGAGCCTATGGAAAAACGCCAGCAACGCGGCCTTTTTACGG
TTCCTGGCCTTTTGCTGGCCTTTTGCTCACATGTTCTTTCCTGCGTTATCCCCTGATTCTGTGGATAACC
GTATTACCGCCTTTGAGTGAGCTGATACCGCTCGCCGCAGCCGAACGACCGAGCGCAGCGAGTCAGTGAG
CGAGGAAGCGGAAGAGCGCCTGATGCGGTATTTTCTCCTTACGCATCTGTGCGGTATTTCACACCGCAAT
GGTGCACTCTCAGTACAATCTGCTCTGATGCCGCATAGTTAAGCCAGTATACACTCCGCTATCGCTACGT
GACTGGGTCATGGCTGCGCCCCGACACCCGCCAACACCCGCTGACGCGCCCTGACGGGCTTGTCTGCTCC
CGGCATCCGCTTACAGACAAGCTGTGACCGTCTCCGGGAGCTGCATGTGTCAGAGGTTTTCACCGTCATC
ACCGAAACGCGCGAGGCAGCTGCGGTAAAGCTCATCAGCGTGGTCGTGAAGCGATTCACAGATGTCTGCC
TGTTCATCCGCGTCCAGCTCGTTGAGTTTCTCCAGAAGCGTTAATGTCTGGCTTCTGATAAAGCGGGCCA
TGTTAAGGGCGGTTTTTTCCTGTTTGGTCACTGATGCCTCCGTGTAAGGGGGATTTCTGTTCATGGGGGT
AATGATACCGATGAAACGAGAGAGGATGCTCACGATACGGGTTACTGATGATGAACATGCCCGGTTACTG
GAACGTTGTGAGGGTAAACAACTGGCGGTATGGATGCGGCGGGACCAGAGAAAAATCACTCAGGGTCAAT
GCCAGCGCTTCGTTAATACAGATGTAGGTGTTCCACAGGGTAGCCAGCAGCATCCTGCGATGCAGATCCG
GAACATAATGGTGCAGGGCGCTGACTTCCGCGTTTCCAGACTTTACGAAACACGGAAACCGAAGACCATT
CATGTTGTTGCTCAGGTCGCAGACGTTTTGCAGCAGCAGTCGCTTCACGTTCGCTCGCGTATCGGTGATT
CATTCTGCTAACCAGTAAGGCAACCCCG
Features (pLannotate 1.2.2; 20 found; start..end, strand, type, name):
     42..106     -  CDS            TcR (fragment): tetracycline efflux protein; tet; confers resistance to tetracycline
    121..142     -  protein_bind   CAP binding site: CAP binding activates transcription in the presence of cAMP. E. coli catabolite activator protein
    155..1237    -  CDS            lacI: lac repressor; lacI; The lac repressor binds to the lac operator to inhibit transcription in E. coli. This inhibition can be relieved by adding lactose or isopropyl-β-D-thiogalactopyranoside (IPTG).
   1238..1315    -  promoter       lacI promoter: lacI
   1323..1602    -  CDS            TcR (fragment): tetracycline efflux protein; tet; confers resistance to tetracycline
   1628..1646    +  promoter       T7 promoter: promoter for bacteriophage T7 RNA polymerase
   1647..1671    +  protein_bind   lac operator: The lac repressor binds to the lac operator to inhibit transcription in E. coli. This inhibition can be relieved by adding lactose or isopropyl-β-D-thiogalactopyranoside (IPTG). lac repressor encoded by lacI
   1686..1708    +  RBS            RBS: efficient ribosome binding site from bacteriophage T7 gene 10 (Olins and Rangwala, 1989)
   1748..1768    +  CDS            TEV site: tobacco etch virus (TEV) protease recognition and cleavage site
   1768..2188    +  CDS            HaloTag® (fragment): modified bacterial dehalogenase that forms covalent bonds with chloroalkane derivatives
   2234..2647    +  CDS            HaloTag® (fragment): modified bacterial dehalogenase that forms covalent bonds with chloroalkane derivatives
   2659..2676    +  CDS            SET1 (fragment): solubility-enhancement tag derived from T7 phage gene 10B
   2684..2731    +  terminator     T7 terminator: transcription terminator for bacteriophage T7 RNA polymerase
   2768..3223    +  rep_origin     f1 ori (sequence partly withheld): f1 bacteriophage origin of replication; arrow indicates direction of (+) strand synthesis
   3338..4198    -  CDS            AmpR: β-lactamase; bla; confers resistance to ampicillin, carbenicillin, and related antibiotics
   4199..4291    -  promoter       AmpR promoter: bla
   4372..4960    +  rep_origin     ori: high-copy-number ColE1/pMB1/pBR322/pUC origin of replication
   5146..5285    -  misc_feature   bom: basis of mobility region from pBR322
   5387..5578    -  CDS            rop: Rop protein, which maintains plasmids at low copy number; rop
   5595..5975    +  CDS            YPB1_ECOLX: Protein predicted: Swiss-Prot protein existence level 4. From Escherichia coli.
