[The description below was written by a language model from this plasmid's Addgene catalogue record and pLannotate feature annotations shown in this document.]
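Description:
pET-51b(+)-cpHalo∆ is a bacterial expression plasmid built on the pET-51b(+) backbone for producing cpHalo∆ (also called cpHalo135/156), the large fragment of a split, circularly permuted HaloTag, as recombinant protein in E. coli. The sequenced plasmid is just under 6 kb. It replicates from a pBR322-type ColE1 origin accompanied by the rop gene and the bom region, consistent with the low copy number recorded, and is selected with ampicillin through β-lactamase (AmpR). An f1 origin is also present, which in principle allows single-stranded DNA production.

The roughly 900 bp synthetic insert, introduced by Gibson cloning, sits under a T7 promoter followed by a lac operator and the strong T7 gene 10 ribosome binding site, and ends at a T7 terminator. The plasmid carries its own lacI gene and promoter, so transcription is held off by lac repressor and induced with IPTG in hosts that supply T7 RNA polymerase. The record lists an N-terminal His-tag for affinity purification; the automated annotation does not call it, but it does identify a TEV protease site immediately upstream of the coding sequence, which would allow removal of N-terminal tag residues. The insert is annotated as two HaloTag fragments separated by a short gap, as expected for a circular permutant in which the original termini are joined by a linker and, as the name suggests, a segment between positions 135 and 156 is omitted. HaloTag is a modified dehalogenase that reacts covalently with chloroalkane ligands; the purified cpHalo∆ fragment serves as one half of a split labelling system developed for chemically recording cellular activity. Short annotated TcR and SET1 matches appear to be backbone remnants or incidental hits.
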