Addgene plasmid #194659: pET-51b(+)-cpHalo∆
Purpose: Protein production of the split HaloTag part cpHalo∆ (cpHaloTag135/156) in bacteria
Depositing lab: Kai Johnsson. Depositing organization: Max Planck Institute for Medical Research. Publication: Recording physiological history of cells with chemical labeling. Huppertz MC, Wilhelm J, Grenier V, Schneider MW, Falt T, Porzberg N, Hausmann D, Hoffmann DC, Hai L, Tarnawski M, Pino G, Slanchev K, Kolb I, Acuna C, Fenk LM, Baier H, Hiblot J, Johnsson K. Science. 2024 Feb 23;383(6685):890-897. doi: 10.1126/science.adg0812. Epub 2024 Feb 22. PubMed 38386755.
Backbone
  Vector backbone: pET-51b(+)
  Backbone size w/o insert (bp): 5100
  Vector type: Bacterial Expression
Growth in bacteria
  Bacterial resistance: Ampicillin, 100 μg/mL
  Growth temperature: 37°C
  Growth strain: DH5alpha
  Copy number: Low Copy
Gene/Insert
  Gene/Insert name: cpHalo∆ (alt name: cpHalo135/156)
  Species: Synthetic
  Insert size (bp): 900
  Promoter: T7
  Tag / fusion protein: His-tag (N terminal on insert)
  Cloning method: Gibson Cloning
Terms and licenses: Academic/Nonprofit Terms; Industry Terms: Not Available to Industry
How to cite: pET-51b(+)-cpHalo∆ was a gift from Kai Johnsson (Addgene plasmid # 194659 ; http://n2t.net/addgene:194659 ; RRID:Addgene_194659)
